>Addgene plasmid #48144 | pK1E-RNAP | depositor full sequence | sequence record 69927 | pK1E-RNAP sequence 8778 bps
CTAGTCAAGACCTACACGCTATTCAACTTCAACTTGAAGAAGAAATGTTTAACGGCGGCATCCGTCGCTT
TGAAGCGGACCAACAACGCCAGATTGCATCCGGTAATGAATCAGACACGGCATGGAATCGCCGCTTATTG
TCCGAACTAATCGCACCTATGGCGGAAGGTATTCAGGCTTACAAGGAAGAATACGAAGGCAAGAGAGGTC
GTGCACCACGTGCATTAGCTTTCATTAACTGCGTAGGAAACGAAGTGGCAGCATATATCACCATGAAAAT
CGTTATGGATATGCTGAATACAGACGTTACCTTACAAGCTATCGCTATGAATGTAGCAGACCGCATCGAG
GACCAAGTACGTTTTAGCAAGCTGGAAGGTCACGCAGCTAAGTACTTTGAGAAAGTGAAGAAGTCGCTTA
AGGCTAGCAAGACTAAATCTTATCGTCATGCGCACAACGTAGCGGTAGTAGCTGAGAAATCTGTTGCTGA
CCGTGACGCGGATTTCTCCCGTTGGGAGGCATGGCCTAAAGACACCTTGCTGCAAATCGGTATGACCTTG
CTCGAAATATTGGAGAATAGTGTATTCTTCAATGGTCAACCTGTCTTCCTTCGTACCTTGCGCACTAACG
GCGGAAAGCATGGTGTTTACTATTTACAGACCAGTGAACATGTTGGCGAGTGGATAACTGCATTTAAGGA
ACATGTAGCGCAGCTCAGCCCTGCCTATGCACCTTGCGTTATACCTCCCCGCCCTTGGGTATCACCTTTT
AACGGTGGGTTTCATACTGAGAAAGTAGCAAGCCGTATTCGTCTGGTAAAAGGCAATCGTGAGCACGTCC
GCAAGCTGACCAAAAAGCAAATGCCAGCCGTTTATAAGGCTGTTAACGCTTTGCAGGCAACTAAGTGGCA
GGTTAATAAAGAGGTTTTACAGGTTGTGGAGGACGTTATACGTCTAGACCTCGGCTATGGTGTACCTTCC
TTTAAACCACTCATCGACCGTGAGAACAAGCCAGCTAATCCGGTGCCGTTAGAGTTCCAGCACCTGCGAG
GCCGTGAACTGAAAGAAATGTTAACACCGGAACAATGGCAAGCCTTCATCAACTGGAAAGGTGAATGCAC
CAAGCTGTATACCGCTGAGACTAAGCGCGGCAGCAAATCGGCGGCGACCGTCCGCATGGTAGGGCAGGCC
CGTAAATACAGCCAATTTGACGCAATATACTTCGTGTATGCTCTGGACAGCCGCAGCCGCGTCTACGCGC
AATCTAGCACGCTCTCTCCGCAATCAAACGACTTAGGCAAGGCATTGCTCCGTTTTACCGAAGGGCAGCG
TCTTGATAGCGCTGAGGCGCTTAAGTGGTTTTTGGTGAACGGGGCTAATAACTGGGGTTGGGATAAGAAA
ACTTTTGACGTGCGCACCGCTAACGTGCTGGATAGTGAATTTCAAGACATGTGCCGCGACATTGCAGCGG
ATCCGCTGACCTTCACTCAATGGGTAAATGCCGACTCCCCTTACGGCTTCCTTGCATGGTGCTTTGAATA
TGCGCGTTATCTGGATGCACTGGATGAAGGCACGCAAGACCAATTCATGACGCACCTCCCAGTCCATCAA
GATGGTAGTTGTTCTGGTATCCAGCACTACAGTGCTATGCTACGCGATGCAGTAGGTGCGAAAGCAGTAA
ACCTTAAGCCCTCTGACTCTCCTCAAGATATTTATGGTGCCGTTGCGCAGGTAGTAATTCAGAAGAATTA
TGCATACATGAATGCAGAGGATGCGGAAACCTTCACTTCTGGCAGCGTGACTTTAACAGGTGCGGAACTG
CGTAGTATGGCTAGTGCGTGGGATATGATAGGAATCACTCGCGGCCTGACCAAAAAGCCCGTAATGACAC
TACCTTATGGCAGCACACGTCTAACCTGCCGTGAGTCAGTGATTGATTATATCGTTGATTTAGAAGAAAA
AGAGGCCCAACGGGCTATTGCGGAAGGGCGTACCGCCAATCCTGTACACCCTTTTGATAATGACCGTAAA
GACAGCCTGACACCTAGCGCAGCTTATAACTATATGACAGCTTTAATCTGGCCTTCTATCTCGGAAGTGG
TTAAAGCCCCTATAGTGGCAATGAAAATGATTCGTCAGCTTGCACGTTTCGCAGCTAAAAGAAACGAAGG
CTTAGAATATCCCTTACCAACTGGCTTCATCTTGCAACAAAAGATAATGGCTACCGATATGCTCCGCGTA
TCCACTTGCTTGATGGGTGAAATCAAGATGAGTCTCCAGATTGAAACAGATGTAGTTGATGAAACGGCAA
TGATGGGTGCGGCTGCTCCTAACTTCGTCCATGGTCACGATGCTAGCCACCTGATTCTGACTGTATGTGA
CCTAGTGGATAAAGGTATTACATCCGTTGCAGTCATCCATGATTCTTTCGGTACTCATGCAGGACGTACC
GCAGACCTGCGGGATAGCTTAAGGGAAGAAATGGTTAAGATGTATCAAAACCATAATGCCCTGCAAAACC
TGCTAGATGTGCACGAAGAGCGTTGGTTAGTAGACACCGGAATCCAAGTACCAGAGCAAGGGGAGTTTGA
CCTTAACGAAATCTTAGTTTCAGACTATTGTTTCGCATAAGAGCTCCCGGGATCCTCTAGAGTCATTTAT
ATTCAACTGTTAACTAAAACTGTCTGCAAATTAATCAATGTCTCTAGTAAAATTCCGATTTTATACCCAC
TCCTATTTTCATCAATAGGACATGATATAATAAAAAAGAACGGAGATTGAGGCCTCCGTTCTCTTGGTTG
TACTTGTTGCAATAGTACGTTTATTTGGTTACGTATATTATAGCAAGTACTCCAACAAAAAATCAATCGT
TGGAGGAATTTAGAAATGAATGGAATTATCAAAACAATAAAAACAACGCAATATGCTCAAATACATAACG
CGCCATTACAAACGGACCTGGAGGACTTGCGGTCTATCGGTCTATTAAGTCATATTATGAGCTTAGGTGA
AGGTTGGACGATTAGGAAGACCCAGTTACAAAACAAATTTTCTCGTAGAAATGTAGACGCTGCTTGGAAG
GAATTAGCTATTAAACAATACGCTGTCGGTTTTAGCGCATATGTTGACGGAAAAAAAGATTATTTTTACG
CCGTATCAGATATTCCGATTTCGCAAGCTAATTTCGAATTGCTTGTCATTGAACAAATAAATCTCTTACA
ATCGCAAGGTAAAAACGTCATGACGTTAAGCGTGATACAACATTCGCCACTTGAAATCACTGAAAAAATA
TCTGATGTACAAAATGTACATCAGATACAAAATAAGCAAATTTCTTCTGATGTACGTTCTGTACAACACA
GTGTGTACAACACAGAACGTACACCTATAAATAAAAAAGAAACAAATGAAAAATTAACAAATGAAAAAAT
TAGTAGTAGTCCACGTGATTTTATTGATGATAAATTACGAGAAAAATATAATAATGTACCTTTCGACGAA
GTGAAAAGTGAAATGCTTAACGATACTGTAATCGTTGATACGAATAAGCAATATAAATCACTATTAGAAT
ACCGTCTTAAACATTGGAAACCGAAGCAAACAAAAAGGAAACGTGTAGTACGTAATGCACGTAAAGAAAT
GGTTCCAAAGTGGCTACAAACAAATGATGAAAATGCAGTAGCAGAAGATCTTCCAGTGAATAATGATTTT
GAAGCTGAAAAGGAAAAAATGAAGGCGGAGCTTATGCAATTAGATGCAGAATTAAAAGCAGGTAATCGTT
AATAAATGACCTGCAGGCATGCAAGCTTGGCGTAATCATGGTCATAGCTGTTTCCTGTGTGAAATTGTTA
TCCGCTCACAATTCCACACAACATACGAGCCGGAAGCATAAAGTGTAAAGCCTGGGGTGCCTAATGAGTG
AGCTAACTCACATTAATTGCGTTGCGCTCACTGCCCGCTTTCCAGTCGGGAAACCTGTCGTGCCAGCTGC
ATTAATGAATCGGCCAACGCGCGGGGAGAGGCGGTTTGCGTATTGGGCGCTCTTCCGCTTCCTCGCTCAC
TGACTCGCTGCGCTCGGTCGTTCGGCTGCGGCGAGCGGTATCAGCTCACTCAAAGGCGGTAATACGGTTA
TCCACAGAATCAGGGGATAACGCAGGAAAGAACATGTGAGCAAAAGGCCAGCAAAAGGCCAGGAACCGTA
AAAAGGCCGCGTTGCTGGCGTTTTTCCATAGGCTCCGCCCCCCTGACGAGCATCACAAAAATCGACGCTC
AAGTCAGAGGTGGCGAAACCCGACAGGACTATAAAGATACCAGGCGTTTCCCCCTGGAAGCTCCCTCGTG
CGCTCTCCTGTTCCGACCCTGCCGCTTACCGGATACCTGTCCGCCTTTCTCCCTTCGGGAAGCGTGGCGC
TTTCTCATAGCTCACGCTGTAGGTATCTCAGTTCGGTGTAGGTCGTTCGCTCCAAGCTGGGCTGTGTGCA
CGAACCCCCCGTTCAGCCCGACCGCTGCGCCTTATCCGGTAACTATCGTCTTGAGTCCAACCCGGTAAGA
CACGACTTATCGCCACTGGCAGCAGCCACTGGTAACAGGATTAGCAGAGCGAGGTATGTAGGCGGTGCTA
CAGAGTTCTTGAAGTGGTGGCCTAACTACGGCTACACTAGAAGAACAGTATTTGGTATCTGCGCTCTGCT
GAAGCCAGTTACCTTCGGAAAAAGAGTTGGTAGCTCTTGATCCGGCAAACAAACCACCGCTGGTAGCGGT
GGTTTTTTTGTTTGCAAGCAGCAGATTACGCGCAGAAAAAAAGGATCTCAAGAAGATCCTTTGATCTTTT
CTACGGGGTCTGACGCTCAGTGGAACGAAAACTCACGTTAAGGGATTTTGGTCATGAGATTATCAAAAAG
GATCTTCACCTAGATCCTTTTAAATTAAAAATGAAGTTTTAAATCAATCTAAAGTATATATGAGTAAACT
TGGTCTGACAGTTACCAATGCTTAATCAGTGAGGCACCTATCTCAGCGATCTGTCTATTTCGTTCATCCA
TAGTTGCCTGACTCCCCGTCGTGTAGATAACTACGATACGGGAGGGCTTACCATCTGGCCCCAGTGCTGC
AATGATACCGCGAGACCCACGCTCACCGGCTCCAGATTTATCAGCAATAAACCAGCCAGCCGGAAGGGCC
GAGCGCAGAAGTGGTCCTGCAACTTTATCCGCCTCCATCCAGTCTATTAATTGTTGCCGGGAAGCTAGAG
TAAGTAGTTCGCCAGTTAATAGTTTGCGCAACGTTGTTGCCATTGCTACAGGCATCGTGGTGTCACGCTC
GTCGTTTGGTATGGCTTCATTCAGCTCCGGTTCCCAACGATCAAGGCGAGTTACATGATCCCCCATGTTG
TGCAAAAAAGCGGTTAGCTCCTTCGGTCCTCCGATCGTTGTCAGAAGTAAGTTGGCCGCAGTGTTATCAC
TCATGGTTATGGCAGCACTGCATAATTCTCTTACTGTCATGCCATCCGTAAGATGCTTTTCTGTGACTGG
TGAGTACTCAACCAAGTCATTCTGAGAATAGTGTATGCGGCGACCGAGTTGCTCTTGCCCGGCGTCAATA
CGGGATAATACCGCGCCACATAGCAGAACTTTAAAAGTGCTCATCATTGGAAAACGTTCTTCGGGGCGAA
AACTCTCAAGGATCTTACCGCTGTTGAGATCCAGTTCGATGTAACCCACTCGTGCACCCAACTGATCTTC
AGCATCTTTTACTTTCACCAGCGTTTCTGGGTGAGCAAAAACAGGAAGGCAAAATGCCGCAAAAAAGGGA
ATAAGGGCGACACGGAAATGTTGAATACTCATACTCTTCCTTTTTCAATATTATTGAAGCATTTATCAGG
GTTATTGTCTCATGAGCGGATACATATTTGAATGTATTTAGAAAAATAAACAAATAGGGGTTCCGCGCAC
ATTTCCCCGAAAAGTGCCACCTGACGTCTAAGAAACCATTATTATCATGACATTAACCTATAAAAATAGG
CGTATCACGAGGCCCTTTCGTCTCGCGCGTTTCGGTGATGACGGTGAAAACCTCTGACACATGCAGCTCC
CGGAGACGGTCACAGCTTGTCTGTAAGCGGATGCCGGGAGCAGACAAGCCCGTCAGGGCGCGTCAGCGGG
TGTTGGCGGGTGTCGGGGCTGGCTTAACTATGCGGCATCAGAGCAGATTGTACTGAGAGTGCACCATAGA
TCTGGAGCTGTAATATAAAAACCTTCTTCAACTAACGGGGCAGGTTAGTGACATTAGAAAACCGACTGTA
AAAAGTACAGTCGGCATTATCTCATATTATAAAAGCCAGTCATTAGGCCTATCTGACAATTCCTGAATAG
AGTTCATAAACAATCCTGCATGATAACCATCACAAACAGAATGATGTACCTGTAAAGATAGCGGTAAATA
TATTGAATTACCTTTATTAATGAATTTTCCTGCTGTAATAATGGGTAGAAGGTAATTACTATTATTATTG
ATATTTAAGTTAAACCCAGTAAATGAAGTCCATGGAATAATAGAAAGAGAAAAAGCATTTTCAGGTATAG
GTGTTTTGGGAAACAATTTCCCCGAACCATTATATTTCTCTACATCAGAAAGGTATAAATCATAAAACTC
TTTGAAGTCATTCTTTACAGGAGTCCAAATACCAGAGAATGTTTTAGATACACCATCAAAAATTGTATAA
AGTGGCTCTAACTTATCCCAATAACCTAACTCTCCGTCGCTATTGTAACCAGTTCTAAAAGCTGTATTTG
AGTTTATCACCCTTGTCACTAAGAAAATAAATGCAGGGTAAAATTTATATCCTTCTTGTTTTATGTTTCG
GTATAAAACACTAATATCAATTTCTGTGGTTATACTAAAAGTCGTTTGTTGGTTCAAATAATGATTAAAT
ATCTCTTTTCTCTTCCAATTGTCTAAATCAATTTTATTAAAGTTCATTTGATATGCCTCCTAAATTTTTA
TCTAAAGTGAATTTAGGAGGCTTACTTGTCTGCTTTCTTCATTAGAATCAATCCTTTTTTAAAAGTCAAT
ATTACTGTAACATAAATATATATTTTAAAAATATCCCACTTTATCCAATTTTCGTTTGTTGAACTAATGG
GTGCTTTAGTTGAAGAATAAAAGACCACATTAAAAAATGTGGTCTTTTGTGTTTTTTTAAAGGATTTGAG
CGTAGCGAAAAATCCTTTTCTTTCTTATCTTGATAATAAGGGTAACTATTGCCGGATCGTCCTCAGGAGT
AGGCGACATCGCTAAATAATGATCTATGCGGTGTGAAATACCGCACAGATGCGTAAGGAGAAAATACCGC
ATCAGGCGCCCTTTGCGTTCACTTAACTAACTTATAGGGGTAACACTTAAAAAAGAATCAATAACGATAG
AAACCGCTCCTAAAGCAGGTGCATTTTTTCCTAACGAAGAAGGCAATAGTTCACATTTATTGTCTAAATG
AGAATGGACTCTAGAAGAAACTTCGTTTTTAATCGTATTTAAAACAATGGGATGAGATTCAATTATATGA
TTTCTCAAGATAACAGCTTCTATATCAAATGTATTAAGGATATTGGTTAATCCAATTCCGATATAAAAGC
CAAAGTTTTGAAGTGCATTTAACATTTCTACATCATTTTTATTTGCGCGTTCCACAATCTCTTTTCGAGA
AATATTCTTTTCTTCTTTAGAGAGCGAAGCCAGTAACGCTTTTTCAGAAGCATATAATTCCCAACAGCCT
CGATTTCCACAGCTGCATTTGGGTCCATTAAAATCTATCGTCATATGACCCATTTCCCCAGAAAAACCCT
GAACACCTTTATACAATTCGTTGTTAATAACAAGTCCAGTTCCAATTCCGATATTAATACTGATGTAAAC
GATGTTTTCATAGTTTTTTGTCATACCAAATACTTTTTCACCGTATGCTCCTGCATTAGCTTCATTTTCA
ACAAAAACCGGAACATTAAACTCACTCTCAATTAAAAACTGCAAATCTTTGATATTCCAATTTAAGTTAG
GCATGAAAATAATTTGCTGATGACGATCTACAAGGCCTGGAACACAAATTCCTATTCCGACTAGACCATA
AGGGGACTCAGGCATATGGGTTACAAAACCATGAATAAGTGCAAATAAAATCTCTTTTACTTCACTAGCG
GAAGAACTAGACAAGTCAGAAGTCTTCTCGAGAATAATATTTCCTTCTAAGTCGGTTAGAATTCCGTTAA
GATAGTCGACTCCTATATCAATACCAATCGAGTAGCCTGCATTCTTATTAAAAACAAGCATTACAGGTCT
TCTGCCGCCTCTAGATTGCCCTGCCCCAATTTCAAAAATAAAATCTTTTTCAAGCAGTGTATTTACTTGA
GAGGAGACAGTAGACTTGTTTAATCCTGTAATCTCAGAGAGAGTTGCCCTGGAGACAGGGGAGTTCTTCA
AAATTTCATCTAATATTAATTTTTGATTCATTTTTTTTACTAAAGCTTGATCTGCAATTTGAATAATAAC
CACTCCTTTGTTTATCCACCGAACTAAGTTGGTGTTTTTTGAAGCTTGAATTAGATATTTAAAAGTATCA
TATCTAATATTATAACTAAATTTTCTAAAAAAAACATTGAAATAAACATTTATTTTGTATATGATGAGAT
AAAGTTAGTTTATTGGATAAACAAACTAACTCAATTAAGATAGTTGATGGATAAACTTGTTCACTTAAAT
CAAAGGGGGAAATGACAAATGGTCCAAA
Features (pLannotate 1.2.2; 15 found; start..end, strand, type, name):
      6..2627    +  CDS            RPOL_BPSP6: Experimental evidence at transcript level: Swiss-Prot protein existence level 2. DNA-dependent RNA polymerase that catalyzes the transcription of viral genes. From Enterobacteria phage SP6 (Bacteriophage SP6).
   3788..3808    +  misc_feature   MCS (fragment): pUC18/19 multiple cloning site
   3845..3861    -  protein_bind   lac operator: The lac repressor binds to the lac operator to inhibit transcription in E. coli. This inhibition can be relieved by adding lactose or isopropyl-β-D-thiogalactopyranoside (IPTG). lac repressor encoded by lacI
   3869..3899    -  promoter       lac promoter: promoter for the E. coli lac operon
   3914..3935    -  protein_bind   CAP binding site: CAP binding activates transcription in the presence of cAMP. E. coli catabolite activator protein
   3948..4040    -  CDS            lacI (fragment): lac repressor; lacI; The lac repressor binds to the lac operator to inhibit transcription in E. coli. This inhibition can be relieved by adding lactose or isopropyl-β-D-thiogalactopyranoside (IPTG).
   4223..4811    -  rep_origin     ori: high-copy-number ColE1/pMB1/pBR322/pUC origin of replication
   4982..5842    -  CDS            AmpR: β-lactamase; bla; confers resistance to ampicillin, carbenicillin, and related antibiotics
   5843..5947    -  promoter       AmpR promoter: bla
   6042..6077    +  CDS            rop (fragment): Rop protein, which maintains plasmids at low copy number; rop
   6179..6228    +  misc_feature   bom (fragment): basis of mobility region from pBR322
   6330..6977    -  CDS            cat: CAT1_STAAU - Experimental evidence at transcript level: Swiss-Prot protein existence level 2. This enzyme is an effector of chloramphenicol resistance in bacteria. From Staphylococcus aureus.
   7162..7266    -  CDS            cop (fragment): COP1_STAAU - Protein predicted: Swiss-Prot protein existence level 4. Putative control of replication message. From Staphylococcus aureus.
   7305..7356    +  misc_feature   bom (fragment): basis of mobility region from pBR322
   7392..8528    -  CDS            xylR: XYLR_BACPZ - Protein inferred from homology: Swiss-Prot protein existence level 3. Transcriptional repressor of xylose-utilizing enzymes. From Bacillus subtilis subsp. spizizenii (strain ATCC 23059 / NRRL B-14472 / W23).
