[The description below was written by a language model from this plasmid's Addgene catalogue record and pLannotate feature annotations shown in this document.]
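Description:
pK1E-RNAP is an 8,778 bp Escherichia coli/Bacillus megaterium shuttle vector built on the pMGBm19 backbone and classed as a bacterial expression and synthetic biology plasmid. In E. coli it replicates from a high-copy ColE1/pUC-type origin and is selected through the β-lactamase gene (AmpR) with its native bla promoter. In B. megaterium, selection is by chloramphenicol, conferred by a Staphylococcus aureus-type cat gene. The automated annotation does not identify a Gram-positive replication origin; only a fragment of a staphylococcal cop replication-control gene is detected next to cat, and the roughly 1.1 kb stretch downstream of the polymerase gene is unannotated. Leftover pUC/pBR322 pieces (a lac promoter/operator with CAP site, a lacI fragment, a partial multiple cloning site, and rop and bom fragments) appear to be backbone remnants rather than functional parts of the payload.

The insert is the DNA-dependent RNA polymerase gene of coliphage K1E, an open reading frame of about 2.6 kb. The annotation tool labelled it by similarity to the related phage SP6 RNA polymerase, but the catalogue entry identifies it as the K1E enzyme. According to the record, it is expressed from the xylose-inducible promoter PxylA. The promoter itself is not annotated, but the xylR repressor gene lies on the opposite strand just upstream of the polymerase across the plasmid junction, consistent with the usual divergent xylR–PxylA arrangement, in which XylR blocks transcription until xylose is added. The plasmid therefore provides an inducible source of phage polymerase in B. megaterium, which can drive a target gene placed behind a K1E promoter on a second construct. The associated publication concerns use of the K1E polymerase for in vivo protein production in B. megaterium and for in vitro RNA synthesis.
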