Addgene plasmid #48144: pK1E-RNAP
Purpose: Shuttle vector E. coli/B.meg.; encoding the RNA polymerase of the phage K1E under control of the xylose inducible promoter PxylA
Depositing lab: Dieter Jahn. Depositing organization: Technische Universitaet Braunschweig. Publication: Application of Escherichia coli phage K1E DNA-dependent RNA polymerase for in vitro RNA synthesis and in vivo protein production in Bacillus megaterium. Stammen S, Schuller F, Dietrich S, Gamer M, Biedendieck R, Jahn D. Appl Microbiol Biotechnol. 2010 Sep;88(2):529-39. doi: 10.1007/s00253-010-2732-y. Epub 2010 Jul 2. PubMed 20596705.
Backbone
  Vector backbone: pMGBm19
  Backbone manufacturer: Gamer et al., 2009
  Vector type: Bacterial Expression, Synthetic Biology
Growth in bacteria
  Bacterial resistance: Ampicillin, 100 μg/mL
  Growth temperature: 37°C
  Growth strain: DH10B
  Growth instructions: For Bacillus megaterium: Chloramphenicol and 37 °C
  Copy number: Unknown
Gene/Insert
  Gene/Insert name: rna polymerase K1E
Terms and licenses: Academic/Nonprofit Terms; Industry Terms: Not Available to Industry
How to cite: pK1E-RNAP was a gift from Dieter Jahn (Addgene plasmid # 48144 ; http://n2t.net/addgene:48144 ; RRID:Addgene_48144)
