>Addgene plasmid #48144 | pK1E-RNAP | addgene partial sequence | sequence record 72391 | pBR322ori-F 5'-GGGAAACGCCTGGTATCTTT-3'
CTCTGACTTGAGCGTCGATTTTTGTGATGCTCGTCAGGGGGGCGGAGCCTATGGAAAAACGCCAGCAACG
CGGCCTTTTTACGGTTCCTGGCCTTTTGCTGGCCTTTTGCTCACATGTTCTTTCCTGCGTTATCCCCTGA
TTCTGTGGATAACCGTATTACCGCCTTTGAGTGAGCTGATACCGCTCGCCGCAGCCGAACGACCGAGCGC
AGCGAGTCAGTGAGCGAGGAAGCGGAAGAGCGCCCAATACGCAAACCGCCTCTCCCCGCGCGTTGGCCGA
TTCATTAATGCAGCTGGCACGACAGGTTTCCCGACTGGAAAGCGGGCAGTGAGCGCAACGCAATTAATGT
GAGTTAGCTCACTCATTAGGCACCCCAGGCTTTACACTTTATGCTTCCGGCTCGTATGTTGTGTGGAATT
GTGAGCGGATAACAATTTCACACAGGAAACAGCTATGACCATGATTACGCCAAGCTTGCATGCCTGCAGG
TCATTTATTAACGATTACCTGCTTTTAATTCTGCATCTAATTGCATAAGCTCCGCCTTCATTTTTTCCTT
TTCAGCTTCAAAATCATTATTCACTGGAAGATCTTCTGCTACTGCATTTTCATCATTTGTTTGTAGCCAC
TTTGGAACCATTTCTTTACGTGCATTACGTACTACACGTTTCCTTTTTGTTTGCTTCGGTTTCCAATGTT
TAAGACGGTATTCTAATAGTGATTTATATTGCTTATTCGTATCAACGATTACAGTATCGTTAAGCATTTC
ACTTTTCACTTCGTCGAAAGGTACATTATTATATTTTTCTCGTAATTTATCATCAATAAAATCACGTGGA
CTAC
