>Addgene plasmid #48144 | pK1E-RNAP | addgene partial sequence | sequence record 72860 | XylR-R 5'-gagagttgccctggagacag-3'
ATATTAATTTTTGATTCATTTTTTTTACTAAAGCTTGATCTGCAATTTGAATAATAACCACTCCTTTGTT
TATCCACCGAACTAAGTTGGTGTTTTTTGAAGCTTGAATTAGATATTTAAAAGTATCATATCTAATATTA
TAACTAAATTTTCTAAAAAAAACATTGAAATAAACATTTATTTTGTATATGATGAGATAAAGTTAGTTTA
TTGGATAAACAAACTAACTCAATTAAGATAGTTGATGGATAAACTTGTTCACTTAAATCAAAGGGGGAAA
TGACAAATGGTCCAAACTAGTCAAGACCTACACGCTATTCAACTTCAACTTGAAGAAGAAATGTTTAACG
GCGGCATCCGTCGCTTTGAAGCGGACCAACAACGCCAGATTGCATCCGGTAATGAATCAGACACGGCATG
GAATCGCCGCTTATTGTCCGAACTAATCGCACCTATGGCGGAAGGTATTCAGGCTTACAAGGAAGAATAC
GAAGGCAAGAGAGGTCGTGCACCACGTGCATTAGCTTTCATTAACTGCGTAGGAAACGAAGTGGCAGCAT
ATATCACCATGAAAATCGTTATGGATATGCTGAATACAGACGTTACCTTACAAGCTATCGCTATGAATGT
AGCAGACCGCATCGAGGACCAAGTACGTTTTAGCAAGCTGGAAGGTCACGCAGCTAAGTACTTTGAGAAA
GTGAAGAAGTCGCTTAAGGCTAGCAAGACTAAATCTTATCGTCATGCGCACAACGTAGCGGTAGTAGCTG
AGAAATCTGTTGCTGACCGTGACGCGGATTTCTCCCGTTGGGAGGCATGGCCTAAAGACACCTTGCTGCA
AATCGGTATGACCTTGCTCGAAATATTGGAGAATAGTGTATTCTTCAATGGTCAACCTGTCTTCCTTCGT
ACCTTGCGCACTAACGGCGGAAAGCATGGTGTTTACTATTTACAGACCAGTGAACATGTTGGCGAGTGGA
TAACTGCATTTAAGGAACATGTAGCGCAGCTCA
